Addgene plasmid #42280: pRK5-mWnt5b
Depositing lab: Chris Garcia & Jeremy Nathans. Depositing organization: Johns Hopkins University and School of Medicine. Publication: Frizzled 2 and frizzled 7 function redundantly in convergent extension and closure of the ventricular septum and palate: evidence for a network of interacting genes. Yu H, Ye X, Guo N, Nathans J. Development. 2012 Dec 1;139(23):4383-94. doi: 10.1242/dev.083352. Epub 2012 Oct 24. PubMed 23095888.
Backbone
  Vector backbone: pRK5
  Vector type: Mammalian Expression
Growth in bacteria
  Bacterial resistance: Ampicillin, 100 μg/mL
  Growth temperature: 37°C
  Growth strain: DH5alpha
  Copy number: Unknown
Gene/Insert
  Gene/Insert name: Wnt5b
  Species: M. musculus (mouse)
  Entrez Gene: Wnt5b (a.k.a. AW545702, Wnt-5b)
  Cloning method: Unknown
  Sequencing primers: 5′ SP6; 3′ SV40pA-R
Terms and licenses: Academic/Nonprofit Terms; Industry Terms: Not Available to Industry
How to cite: pRK5-mWnt5b was a gift from Chris Garcia & Jeremy Nathans (Addgene plasmid # 42280 ; http://n2t.net/addgene:42280 ; RRID:Addgene_42280)
