[The description below was written by a language model from this plasmid's Addgene catalogue record.]
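Description:
pRK5-mWnt5b is a mammalian expression plasmid that carries the mouse Wnt5b coding sequence in the pRK5 backbone. It is propagated in standard E. coli cloning strains under ampicillin selection. The record gives no copy number and does not name the origin of replication. No feature table is provided, so the regulatory elements around the insert are not explicitly listed. pRK5 vectors are generally known to drive inserts from a CMV immediate-early promoter. The sequencing primers listed, SP6 on the 5′ side and an SV40 polyadenylation-signal reverse primer on the 3′ side, suggest that the insert lies between an SP6 promoter site and an SV40 polyA signal, which would supply transcript termination and polyadenylation in mammalian cells. The record mentions no epitope tag, fusion partner, reporter or mammalian selection marker. It also does not state the cloning method or the restriction sites used.

Wnt5b encodes a secreted, lipid-modified signalling glycoprotein of the Wnt family, which acts as a ligand for Frizzled receptors. The associated publication concerns the redundant roles of Frizzled 2 and Frizzled 7 in convergent extension and in closure of the ventricular septum and palate. This fits use of the plasmid for transient expression of Wnt5b in cultured mammalian cells, for example to study Wnt–Frizzled interactions or downstream signalling. The catalogue entry itself does not describe a specific assay. Distribution is restricted to academic and nonprofit users.
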