>Addgene plasmid #42280 | pRK5-mWnt5b | addgene partial sequence | sequence record 65523 | SP6 5'-ATTTAGGTGACACTATAG-3'
CGGAATTCCCGGGATATCGTCGACCCACGCGTCCGCCTTGCTGCTTCTCATTCCATGAGCTGGGGAGAGA
CAGTGTGGAAGTCAAACCATGTGTTTCTTGAGAGCAGGTGCTGCTGGGGCTCCCTGAATGGCGGCTAGGT
GCCAAGAGGGAGCTCCGCTTTGGAAGATGTTGGTCCCAGGGCATTGGGATGGGTTGAGGCCGGCCATGCC
CAGCCTGCTGCTGGTGGTCGTGGCAGCTCTGCTCTCCAGCTGGGCACAGCTGCTGACTGACGCCAACTCC
TGGTGGTCACTAGCTCTGAACCCAGTGCAGAGACCGGAGATGTTCATCATTGGCGCTCAGCCCGTGTGCA
GCCAACTTCCTGGGCTTTCCCCAGGCCAGAGAAAGCTGTGTCAGTTGTATCAGGAGCACATGTCCTACAT
CGGGGAGGGAGCCAAGACGGGCATCAGAGAGTGCCAACACCAGTTTCGACAGAGGCGCTGGAACTGCAGC
ACCGTGGACAACACATCTGTCTTTGGCAGAGTTATGCAGATAGGTAGCCGAGAGACTGCCTTCACGTATG
CAGTGAGCGCCGCTGGCGTGGTGAATGCCATCAGCCGAGCCTGCAGAGAGGGTGAGCTGTCCACCTGTGG
CTGCAGCCGTGCTGCGAGGCCCAAGGACCTGCCTCGGGACTGGCTGTGGGGTGGCTGTGGAGACAACGTG
GAGTACGGCTACCGCTTTGCCAAGGAGTTTGTGGATGCCCGAGAGCGTGAGAAGAACTTTGCCAAGGGAT
CGGAGGAGCAGGGCCGAGCTCTCATGAACCTACAGAACAACGAGGCTGGCCG
